>Addgene plasmid #40784 | BBa_J72113-BBa_J72152 | depositor full sequence | sequence record 53667 | BBa_J72113-BBa_J72152 sequence 7724 bps
GAATTCATGAGATCTCTATGCTACTCCATCGAGCCGTCAATTGTCTGATTCGTTACCAATTATGACAACT
TGACGGCTACATCATTCACTTTTTCTTCACAACCGGCACGGAACTCGCTCGGGCTGGCCCCGGTGCATTT
TTTAAATACCCGCGAGAAATAGAGTTGATCGTCAAAACCAACATTGCGACCGACGGTGGCGATAGGCATC
CGGGTGGTGCTCAAAAGCAGCTTCGCCTGGCTGATACGTTGGTCCTCGCGCCAGCTTAAGACGCTAATCC
CTAACTGCTGGCGGAAAAGATGTGACAGACGCGACGGCGACAAGCAAACATGCTGTGCGACGCTGGCGAT
ATCAAAATTGCTGTCTGCCAGGTGATCGCTGATGTACTGACAAGCCTCGCGTACCCGATTATCCATCGGT
GGATGGAGCGACTCGTTAATCGCTTCCATGCGCCGCAGTAACAATTGCTCAAGCAGATTTATCGCCAGCA
GCTCCGAATAGCGCCCTTCCCCTTGCCCGGCGTTAATGATTTGCCCAAACAGGTCGCTGAAATGCGGCTG
GTGCGCTTCATCCGGGCGAAAGAACCCCGTATTGGCAAATATTGACGGCCAGTTAAGCCATTCATGCCAG
TAGGCGCGCGGACGAAAGTAAACCCACTGGTGATACCATTCGCGAGCCTCCGGATGACGACCGTAGTGAT
GAATCTCTCCTGGCGGGAACAGCAAAATATCACCCGGTCGGCAAACAAATTCTCGTCCCTGATTTTTCAC
CACCCCCTGACCGCGAATGGTGAGATTGAGAATATAACCTTTCATTCCCAGCGGTCGGTCGATAAAAAAA
TCGAGATAACCGTTGGCCTCAATCGGCGTTAAACCCGCCACCAGATGGGCATTAAACGAGTATCCCGGCA
GCAGGGGATCATTTTGCGCTTCAGCCATACTTTTCATACTCCCGCCATTCAGAGAAGAAACCAATTGTCC
ATATTGCATCAGACATTGCCGTCACTGCGTCTTTTACTGGCTCTTCTCGCTAACCAAACCGGTAACCCCG
CTTATTAAAAGCATTCTGTAACAAAGCGGGACCAAAGCCATGACAAAAACGCGTAACAAAAGTGTCTATA
ATCACGGCAGAAAAGTCCACATTGATTATTTGCACGGCGTCACACTTTGCTATGCCATAGCATTTTTATC
CATAAGATTAGCGGATCTTACCTGACGCTTTTTATCGCAACTCTCTACTGTTTCTCCATACCCGGATCTT
ACAGTGAGGCATAATTATGGCTTTCATTCCACCAACCATCGACGACGTTAGACATTGCTCTAACGCTTTA
TCTGTAGACCCCGCCGAAACCGACGCTGCCCGCGCCATTGCTGAACACTACTCAAAGATATCCAATCAGG
AGTACCGCATCACCCAAGACGACCTGGATGATCTCACTGACACAATCGAATATCTCATGGCCACTAACCA
GCCAGACTCACAATAAGGATCTCCAGGCATCAAATAAAACGAAAGGCTCAGTCGAAAGACTGGGCCTTTC
GTTTTATCTGTTGTTTGTCGGTGAACGCTCTCTACTAGAGTCACACTGGCTCACCTTCGGGTGGGCCTTT
CTGCGTTTATAGGATCTCTAATAGGCTATGTACGCGTATCAACAAATGAACAAAACACTGCTTTACAACG
AAACGCTCTTGAAAGCGCAGGATGTGAGCTAATTTTTGAGGACAAGGCGAGCGGCAAAAAGGCTGAGCGC
CCTGGGTTAAAAAAGGTACTCCGTAACTTTCCAGAGGTGATACCCTGGTCGTATGGAAGTTAGACCGTCT
TGGGCGCAGCATGCGTCACTTAGTTGTGCTGGTGGAAGAGCTGCGTGACAGAGGCATTAACTTCCGGAGT
CTCACTGACTCCATCGACACCAGTACACCAATGGGGCGCTTTTTCTTTCACGTAATGGGGGCGCTGGCAG
AAATGGAACGTGAGCTTATCGTTGAACGTACACGCGCTGGACTTGATGCAGCTCGCGCAGAAGGTCGTAT
AGGTGGGCGTCGGCCTAAATACCAAGAAGAAACATGGCAGCAAATGCGGCGATTGCTGGAGAAGGGCATC
CCCCGTAAGCAGGTTGCAATCATCTATGATGTGGCTGTTTCCACGCTTTATAAGAAGTTTCCGGCGTCAT
CATTTCAATCCTAAACCTTGGTTTAAGAGAACTCGGGGATCTTAAAGCGATTTTACTTTTTCTGGCTATG
AATTGGCCTGCTTTGTAACACACTCCGGTCTATCCCGTAGCGCCGGGCATATCCTGTCGCAATGTGCAAA
TCTCGCGGCAACAACCAGTGAATACTTCATTCACAAGCCTCACCGCCTGATCGCGGCAGAAACTGGTTAT
AGCCAATCAACCGTCGTTCGTGCATTCCGTGAAGCTGTAAACAAAGGTATTCTGTCTGTAGAGATTGTTA
TCGGCGATCACCGTGAACGTCGCGCTAACCTGTACCGGTTTACACCATCCTTTTTGGCCTTCGCACAACA
AGCCAAAAATGCGCTGATAGAAAGCAAATTAAAGATTTCGTCAGCGGCAACCAAGGTTAAAGCTGTTCTC
GCTAAGACATTGGCTTTATTTAATTTTTTATCCACACCCCCATGTCAAAATGATACCCCCTCCCCCTGTC
AGGATGACGTGGCAATAAAGAATAAGAAGTCACAAGTTAAAAAAACAAAAAGATCAGTTTCCGGCGGTGC
CGGAACAACCAGCCTCAAAAAATTGACTTCATGGATCGCTAAGGCAAAAGCAAAGGCTGACAATCTGCGG
TTATCCAAAAAACGCACTCAAAAACATGAGTTCAAGCAGAAAGTAGAGGCGGCTGCGCGGAAATATGCTT
ACCTGAAAAACAAGCGTTCGCCTGATATTGGCGGGATATCAAACTTCGATAACCTACCGCATTGCATGAC
GGTAAACGAAGCTCTTAATGCGGTTTTAGCCAAAAATAAAGATAACGAACAATGGGGTATACCGGCAGGA
TTCAGAGGGTAAGGATCTGAATCTGGTGTGTTAACCGATTCTACGAGTAGTCATTTGTTCATTGAGTAGG
AATATTGTTGGGATCTCGAAAGGAAGCATAAGTGACCTGGGACGATCACAAGAAGAATTTTGCTCGCCTG
GCGCGAGATGGTGGTTACACCATCGCACAGTATGCCGCCGAGTTTAATCTTAACCCTAATACCGCACGTC
GTTATCTCCGTGCCTTCAAAGAAGACACCAGGACTACGGACAGCCGCAAGCCAAATAAGCCAGTCAGGAA
GCCACTAAAAAGCATGATCATTGATCACTCTAATGATCAACATGCAGGTGATCACATTGCGGCTGAAATA
GCGGAAAAACAAAGAGTTAATGCCGTTGTCAGTGCCGCAGTCGAGAATGCGAAGCGCCAAAATAAGCGCA
TAAATGATCGTTCAGATGATCATGACGTGATCACCCGCGCCCACCGGACCTTACGTGATCGCCTGGAACG
CGACACCCTGGATGATGATGGTGAACGCTTTGAGTTCGAAGTTGGCGATTACCTGATAGATAACGTTGAA
GCGCGGAAGGCCGCGCGCGCTATGTTGCGTCGGTCCGGGGCCGATGTTCTGGAAACCACTCTTCTGGAAA
AGTCTCTTTCTCATCTCCTTATGCTGGAGAACGCCAGGGATACGTGTATTCGCCTGGTGCAGGAAATGCG
CGATCAGCAAAAAGACGATGATGAAGGTACTCCGCCTGAATACCGTATCGCGAGCATGCTAAACAGCTGT
TCCGCGCAGATAAGCAGCCTGATCAACACCATTTACAGCATCCGGAATAACTATCGAAAAGAAAGCCGGG
AGGCGGAAAAGCACGCTTTATCTATGGGGCAAGCTGGCATTGTTAAGCTGGCATACGAACGAAAGCGTGA
AAATAACTGGTCAGTGCTGGAAGCGGCTGAGTTCATCGAGGCGCATGGAGGAAAAGTGCCGCCCCTGATG
CTGGAGCAAATCAAAGCCGATCTGCGTGCTCCTAAGACCAATACCGATGATGAGGAAAACCAAACAGCAT
CTGGCGCTCCATCACTTGAGGATCTGGATAAAATCGCGCGAGAACGGGCCGCCAGCCGCCGCGCTGATGC
CGCATTGTGGATTGAGCATCGTAGAGAAGAAATTGCCGATATCGTCGATACAGGTGGTTATGGTGATGTC
GATGCGGAAGGCATATCAAACGAAGCATGGCTTGAACAGGATCTGGACGAAGACGAGGAGGAAGACGAAG
AAGTTACCCGCAAACTGTACGGGGATGATGATTAAGGATCTGAGCGATTGCTGGCCTAGATGAATGACTG
TCCACGACAGAACCCGGCTTATCGGTCAGTTTCACCTGATTTACGTAAAAACCCGCTTCGGCGGGTTTTT
GCTTTTGGAGGGGCGGAAAGATGAATGACTGTCCACGACGCTATACCCAAAAGAAAGCGGCTTATCGGTC
AGTTTCACCTGGTTTACGTAAAAACCCGCTTCGGCGGGTTTTTGCTTTTGGAGGGGCAGAAAGATGAATG
ACTGTCCACGACACTATACCCAAAAGAAAGCGGCTTATCGGTCAGTTTCACCTGTTTTACGTAAAAACCC
GCTTCGGCGGGTTTTTACTTTTGGAGGGGCAGAAAGATGAATGACTGTCCACGACACTATACCCAAAAGA
AAGCGGCTTATCGGTCAGTTTTACCTGATGTACGTAATAAACCGTTCGGATCTTCCCTATCAGTGATAGA
GATTGACATCCCTATCAGTGATAGAGATACTGAGCACGGATCTTAGCTACTAGAGAAAGAGGAGAAATAC
TAGATGCGTAAAGGCGAAGAGCTGTTCACTGGTGTCGTCCCTATTCTGGTGGAACTGGATGGTGATGTCA
ACGGTCATAAGTTTTCCGTGCGTGGCGAGGGTGAAGGTGACGCAACTAATGGTAAACTGACGCTGAAGTT
CATCTGTACTACTGGTAAACTGCCGGTACCTTGGCCGACTCTGGTAACGACGCTGACTTATGGTGTTCAG
TGCTTTGCTCGTTATCCGGACCATATGAAGCAGCATGACTTCTTCAAGTCCGCCATGCCGGAAGGCTATG
TGCAGGAACGCACGATTTCCTTTAAGGATGACGGCACGTACAAAACGCGTGCGGAAGTGAAATTTGAAGG
CGATACCCTGGTAAACCGCATTGAGCTGAAAGGCATTGACTTTAAAGAAGACGGCAATATCCTGGGCCAT
AAGCTGGAATACAATTTTAACAGCCACAATGTTTACATCACCGCCGATAAACAAAAAAATGGCATTAAAG
CGAATTTTAAAATTCGCCACAACGTGGAGGATGGCAGCGTGCAGCTGGCTGATCACTACCAGCAAAACAC
TCCAATCGGTGATGGTCCTGTTCTGCTGCCAGACAATCACTATCTGAGCACGCAAAGCGTTCTGTCTAAA
GATCCGAACGAGAAACGCGATCATATGGTTCTGCTGGAGTTCGTAACCGCAGCGGGCATCACGCATGGTA
TGGATGAACTGTACAAATGAGGATCTCCAGGCATCAAATAAAACGAAAGGCTCAGTCGAAAGACTGGGCC
TTTCGTTTTATCTGTTGTTTGTCGGTGAACGCTCTCTACTAGAGTCACACTGGCTCACCTTCGGGTGGGC
CTTTCTGCGTTTATAGGATCCTAACTCGACGTGCAGGCTTCCTCGCTCACTGACTCGCTGCGCTCGGTCG
TTCGGCTGCGGCGAGCGGTATCAGCTCACTCAAAGGCGGTAATCAATTCGACCCAGCTTTCTTGTACAAA
GTGGTTGATCCTTACAGATCCCGGTTATCCACAGAATCAGGGGAGGCCTTAGAAATATTTTATCTGATTA
ATAAGATGATCTTCTTGAGATCGTTTTGGTCTGCGCGTAATCTCTTGCTCTGAAAACGAAAAAACCGCCT
TGCAGGGCGGTTTTTCGAAGGTTCTCTGAGCTACCAACTCTTTGAACCGAGGTAACTGGCTTGGAGGAGC
GCAGTCACCAAAACTTGTCCTTTCAGTTTAGCCTTAACCGGCGCATGACTTCAAGACTAACTCCTCTAAA
TCAATTACCAGTGGCTGCTGCCAGTGGTGCTTTTGCATGTCTTTCCGGGTTGGACTCAAGACGATAGTTA
CCGGATAAGGCGCAGCGGTCGGACTGAACGGGGGGTTCGTGCATACAGTCCAGCTTGGAGCGAACTGCCT
ACCCGGAACTGAGTGTCAGGCGTGGAATGAGACAAACGCGGCCATAACAGCGGAATGACACCGGTAAACC
GAAAGGCAGGAACAGGAGAGCGCACGAGGGAGCCGCCAGGGGGAAACGCCTGGTATCTTTATAGTCCTGT
CGGGTTTCGCCACCACTGATTTGAGCGTCAGATTTCGTGATGCTTGTCAGGGGGGCGGAGCCTATGGAAA
AACGGCTTTGCCGCGGCCCTCTCACTTCCCTGTTAAGTATCTTCCTGGCATCTTCCAGGAAATCTCCGCC
CCGTTCGTAAGCCATTTCCGCTCGCCGCAGTCGAACGACCGAGCGTAGCGAGTCAGTGAGCGAGGAAGCG
GAATATATCCTGTATCACATATTCTGCTGACGCACCGGTGCAGCCTTTTTTCTCCTGCCACATGAAGCAC
TTCACTGACACCCTCATCAGTGCCAACATAGTAAGCCAGTATACACTCCGCTAGCGCTGATGTCCGGCGG
TGCCTCGAGGCTTGGATTCTCACCAATAAAAAACGCCCGGCGGCAACCGAGCGTTCTGAACAAATCCAGA
TGGAGTTCTGAGGTCATTACTGGATCTATCAACAGGAGTCCAAGCGAGCTCGATATCAAATTACGCCCCG
CCCTGCCACTCATCGCAGTACTGTTGTAATTCATTAAGCATTCTGCCGACATGGAAGCCATCACAAACGG
CATGATGAACCTGAATCGCCAGCGGCATCAGCACCTTGTCGCCTTGCGTATAATATTTGCCCATGGTGAA
AACGGGGGCGAAGAAGTTGTCCATATTGGCCACGTTTAAATCAAAACTGGTGAAACTCACCCAGGGATTG
GCTGAGACGAAAAACATATTCTCAATAAACCCTTTAGGGAAATAGGCCAGGTTTTCACCGTAACACGCCA
CATCTTGCGAATATATGTGTAGAAACTGCCGGAAATCGTCGTGGTATTCACTCCAGAGCGATGAAAACGT
TTCAGTTTGCTCATGGAAAACGGTGTAACAAGGGTGAACACTATCCCATATCACCAGCTCACCGTCTTTC
ATTGCCATACGAAATTCCGGATGAGCATTCATCAGGCGGGCAAGAATGTGAATAAAGGCCGGATAAAACT
TGTGCTTATTTTTCTTTACGGTCTTTAAAAAGGCCGTAATATCCAGCTGAACGGTCTGGTTATAGGTACA
TTGAGCAACTGACTGAAATGCCTCAAAATGTTCTTTACGATGCCATTGGGATATATCAACGGTGGTATAT
CCAGTGATTTTTTTCTCCATTTTAGCTTCCTTAGCTCCTGAAAATCTCGATAACTCAAAAAATACGCCCG
GTAGTGATCTTATTTCATTATGGTGAAAGTTGGAACCTCTTACGTGCCCGATCAAGAATTGCCATTATCA
ACAAGTTTGTACAAAAAAGCAGGCTCCGAATTGGTATCACGAGGCAGAATTTCAGATAAAAAAAATCCTT
AGCTTTCGCTAAGGATGATTTCTG
Features (pLannotate 1.2.2; 22 found; start..end, strand, type, name):
     60..938     -  CDS            araC: L-arabinose regulatory protein; araC
    965..1249    +  promoter       araBAD promoter: araBAD; promoter of the L-arabinose operon of E. coli; the araC regulatory gene is transcribed in the opposite direction (Guzman et al., 1995)
   1501..1572    +  terminator     rrnB T1 terminator: transcription terminator T1 from the E. coli rrnB gene
   1588..1615    +  terminator     T7Te terminator: phage T7 early transcription terminator
   1750..2166    +  CDS            gin (fragment): GIN_BPMU - Experimental evidence at protein level: Swiss-Prot protein existence level 1. Performs inversion of a viral 3 kp segment (G-segment) that encodes two alternate pairs of tail fiber proteins thereby modifying the host specificity of the virus. Binds as a dimer to the viral gix sites which are 34-bp palindromic sequences that flank the invertible G-segment. Catalyzes site-specific recombination in the presence of the host factor Fis. Gin dimers bound to each of the gix sites and host factor Fis bound to the enhancer come together to form the synaptic complex. Each Gin monomer introduce
   2216..3019    +  CDS            repL: REPL_BPP1 - Protein predicted: Swiss-Prot protein existence level 4. Essential for L-replicon function. Necessary for initiation of DNA replication from the L-replicon at oriL (Probable). From Escherichia phage P1 (Bacteriophage P1).
   3115..4302    +  CDS            pacA: PACA_BPP1 - Protein inferred from homology: Swiss-Prot protein existence level 3. Necessary for recognition and cleavage of the phage packaging site (pac), together with the pacB protein. Both are probably the two major subunits of the phage PACase. From Escherichia phage P1 (Bacteriophage P1).
   4744..4762    +  protein_bind   tet operator: tetO; bacterial operator O2 for the tetR and tetA genes tetracycline repressor TetR
   4768..4787    +  promoter       H1-2O2 promoter (fragment): doxycycline-inducible variant of the human H1 RNA promoter (Henriksen et al., 2007)
   4834..5547    +  CDS            superfolder GFP: GFP variant that folds robustly even when fused to poorly folded proteins (Pédelacq et al., 2006)
   5565..5636    +  terminator     rrnB T1 terminator: transcription terminator T1 from the E. coli rrnB gene
   5652..5679    +  terminator     T7Te terminator: phage T7 early transcription terminator
   5791..5815    -  protein_bind   attB2: mutant version of attB; recombination site for the Gateway® BP reaction BP Clonase™
   5832..5854    -  rep_origin     RSF ori (fragment): Plasmids containing the RSF 1030 origin of replication can be propagated in E. coli cells that contain additional plasmids with compatible origins.
   5895..6440    +  rep_origin     p15A ori: Plasmids containing the medium-copy-number p15A origin of replication can be propagated in E. coli cells that contain a second plasmid with the ColE1 origin.
   6528..6583    +  rep_origin     RSF ori (fragment): Plasmids containing the RSF 1030 origin of replication can be propagated in E. coli cells that contain additional plasmids with compatible origins.
   6682..6708    -  misc_feature   bom (fragment): basis of mobility region from pBR322
   6736..6830    -  terminator     lambda t0 terminator: transcription terminator from phage lambda
   6854..7510    -  CDS            cat: CAT_ECOLX - Experimental evidence at protein level: Swiss-Prot protein existence level 1. This enzyme is an effector of chloramphenicol resistance in bacteria. From Escherichia coli. This protein is used as a marker in many commonly used cloning vectors, such as pACYC184.
   7511..7608    -  promoter       cat promoter: promoter of the E. coli cat gene encoding chloramphenicol acetyltransferase
   7631..7655    +  protein_bind   attB1: mutant version of attB; recombination site for the Gateway® BP reaction BP Clonase™
   7679..7722    -  terminator     bacterial terminator: putative bacterial transcription terminator
