[The description below was written by a language model from this plasmid's Addgene catalogue record and pLannotate feature annotations shown in this document.]
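Description:
BBa_J72113-BBa_J72152 is a 7.7 kb bacterial synthetic-biology plasmid from a BioBrick-style part collection. It combines a p15A/chloramphenicol-resistance backbone with an insert recorded as "Phagemid + GFP". It is maintained in E. coli through the p15A origin and selected with the cat gene, which has its own promoter and a lambda t0 terminator. The catalogue lists the plasmid as high copy, although p15A is generally regarded as a medium-copy origin compatible with ColE1-type plasmids. Short matches to RSF ori, bom and attB1/attB2 in the feature table are small fragments flanking the backbone elements and are probably not functional modules.

The phagemid portion carries bacteriophage P1 elements: repL, needed to initiate replication from the P1 lytic (L) replicon, and pacA, a subunit of the P1 pacase involved in recognising and cleaving the phage packaging site. Upstream of these is a fragment annotated by homology to the Mu Gin invertase. Such elements would allow the plasmid to be replicated and packaged into P1 particles, consistent with the associated publication on scalable plasmid transfer using engineered P1-based phagemids. An araC/araBAD arabinose-inducible module followed by rrnB T1 and T7Te terminators is also present; no coding sequence is annotated between that promoter and the terminators, and the record does not state what it controls.

The reporter is superfolder GFP, followed by the same double terminator. A tet operator lies just upstream, suggesting a TetR-regulated promoter, though this is not stated. GFP would provide a readout of plasmid delivery. The depositor notes one inserted base and two substitutions that do not affect function.
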