Addgene plasmid #40784: BBa_J72113-BBa_J72152
Depositing lab: Christopher Anderson. Depositing organization: University of California, Berkeley. Publication: Scalable plasmid transfer using engineered P1-based phagemids. Kittleson JT, DeLoache W, Cheng HY, Anderson JC. ACS Synth Biol. 2012 Dec 21;1(12):583-9. doi: 10.1021/sb300054p. Epub 2012 Aug 30. PubMed 23656280.
Backbone
  Vector backbone: p15a, CamR
  Vector type: Bacterial Expression, Synthetic Biology
Growth in bacteria
  Bacterial resistance: Chloramphenicol, 25 μg/mL
  Growth temperature: 37°C
  Growth strain: DH10B
  Copy number: High Copy
Gene/Insert
  Gene/Insert name: Phagemid + GFP
Terms and licenses: Academic/Nonprofit Terms; Industry Terms: Not Available to Industry
Depositor comments: For detailed composition information, look up the backbone (BBa_J72113) and insert (BBa_J72152) on the Registry of Standard Biological Parts (partsregistry.org) There is a G insert at 5860 of depositor's seq, in between the "phagemid" and GFP, T301C, T459C, these do not effect function.
How to cite: BBa_J72113-BBa_J72152 was a gift from Christopher Anderson (Addgene plasmid # 40784 ; http://n2t.net/addgene:40784 ; RRID:Addgene_40784)
