>Addgene plasmid #40784 | BBa_J72113-BBa_J72152 | addgene partial sequence | sequence record 54377 | p15A-F 5'-gattacgcgcagaccaaaac-3'
TCTTATTAATCAGATAAAATATTTCTAGAGGCCTCCCCTGATTCTGTGGATAACCGGGATCTGTAAGGAT
CAACCACTTTGTACAAGAAAGCTGGGTCGAATTGATTACCGCCTTTGAGTGAGCTGATACCGCTCGCCGC
AGCCGAACGACCGAGCGCAGCGAGTCAGTGAGCGAGGAAGCCTGCACGTCGAGTTAGGATCCTATAAACG
CAGAAAGGCCCACCCGAAGGTGAGCCAGTGTGACTCTAGTAGAGAGCGTTCACCGACAAACAACAGATAA
AACGAAAGGCCCAGTCTTTCGACTGAGCCTTTCGTTTTATTTGATGCCTGGAGATCCTCATTTGTACAGT
TCATCCATACCATGCGTGATGCCCGCTGCGGTTACGAACTCCAGCAGAACCATATGATCGCGTTTCTCGT
TCGGATCTTTAGACAGAACGCTTTGCGTGCTCAGATAGTGATTGTCTGGCAGCAGAACAGGACCATCACC
GATTGGAGTGTTTTGCTGGTAGTGATCAGCCAGCTGCACGCTGCCATCCTCCACGTTGTGGCGAATTTTA
AAATTCGCTTTAATGCCATTTTTTTGTTTATCGGCGGTGATGTAAACATTGTGGCTGTTAAAATTGTATT
CCAGCTTATGGCCCAGGATATTGCCGTCTTCTTTAAAGTCAATGCCTTTCAGCTCAATGCGGTTTACCAG
GGTATCGCCTTCAAATTTCACTTCCGCACGCGTTTTGTACGTGCCGTCATCCTTAAAGGAAATCGTGCGT
TCCTGCACATAGCCTTCCGGCATGGCGGACTTGAAGAAGTCATGCTGCTTCATATGGTCCGGATAACGAG
CAAAGCACTGAACACCATAAGTCAGCGTCGTTACCAGAGTCGGCCAAGGTACCGGCAGTTTACCAGTAGT
ACAGATGAACTTCAGCGTCAGTTTACCATTAGTTGCGTCACCTTCACCCTCGCCACGC
