>Addgene plasmid #40784 | BBa_J72113-BBa_J72152 | addgene partial sequence | sequence record 55233 | CAT-R 5'-GCAACTGACTGAAATGCCTC-3'
TTGGGATATATCAACGGTGGTATATCCAGTGATTTTTTTCTCCATTTTAGCTTCCTTAGCTCCTGAAAAT
CTCGATAACTCAAAAAATACGCCCGGTAGTGATCTTATTTCATTATGGTGAAAGTTGGAACCTCTTACGT
GCCCGATCAAGAATTGCCATTATCAACAAGTTTGTACAAAAAAGCAGGCTCCGAATTGGTATCACGAGGC
AGAATTTCAGATAAAAAAAATCCTTAGCTTTCGCTAAGGATGATTTCTGGAATTCATGAGATCTCTATGC
TACTCCATCGAGCCGTCAATTGTCTGATTCGTTACCAATTATGACAACTTGACGGCTACATCATTCACTT
TTTCTTCACAACCGGCACGGAACTCGCTCGGGCTGGCCCCGGTGCATTTTTTAAATACCCGCGAGAAATA
GAGTTGATCGTCAAAACCAACATTGCGACCGACGGTGGCGATAGGCATCCGGGTGGTGCTCAAAAGCAGC
TTCGCCTGGCTGATACGTTGGTCCTCGCGCCAGCTTAAGACGCTAATCCCTAACTGCTGGCGGAAAAGAC
GTGACAGACGCGACGGCGACAAGCAAACATGCTGTGCGACGCTGGCGATATCAAAATTGCTGTCTGCCAG
GTGATCGCTGATGTACTGACAAGCCTCGCGTACCCGATTATCCATCGGTGGATGGAGCGACTCGTTAATC
GCTTCCATGCGCCGCAGCAACAATTGCTCAAGCAGATTTATCGCCAGCAGCTCCGAATAGCGCCCTTCCC
CTTGCCCGGCGTTAATGATTTGCCCAAACAGGTCGCTGAAATGCGGCTGGTGCGCTTCATCCGGGCGAAA
GAACCCCGTATTGGCAATATGACGCAGTA
